>Addgene plasmid #115354 | pFL-SV40-Rac1 5'-UTR | addgene full sequence | sequence record 222022 | Addgene NGS Result
AGATCTGCGCAGCACCATGGCCTGAAATAACCTCTGAAAGAGGAACTTGGTTAGGTACCTTCTGAGGCGG
AAAGAACCAGCTGTGGAATGTGTGTCAGTTAGGGTGTGGAAAGTCCCCAGGCTCCCCAGCAGGCAGAAGT
ATGCAAAGCATGCATCTCAATTAGTCAGCAACCAGGTGTGGAAAGTCCCCAGGCTCCCCAGCAGGCAGAA
GTATGCAAAGCATGCATCTCAATTAGTCAGCAACCATAGTCCCGCCCCTAACTCCGCCCATCCCGCCCCT
AACTCCGCCCAGTTCCGCCCATTCTCCGCCCCATGGCTGACTAATTTTTTTTATTTATGCAGAGGCCGAG
GCCGCCTCGGCCTCTGAGCTATTCCAGAAGTAGTGAGGAGGCTTTTTTGGAGGCCTAGGCTTTTGCAAAA
AGCTTGGGAGGCCGGATGTGAGTGGAGCGGCCATTTCCTGTTTCTCTGCAGTTTTCCTCAGCTTTGGGTG
GTGGCCGCTGCCGGGCATCGGCTTCCAGTCCGCGGAGGGCGAGGCGGCGTGGACAGCGGCCCCGGCACCC
AGCGCCCCGCCGCCCGCAAGCCGCGCGCCCGTCCGCCGCGCCCCGAGCCCGCCGCTTCCTATCTCAGCGC
CCTGCCGCCGCCGCCGCGGCCCAGCGAGCGGCCCTGAAGCTTGGCATTCCGGTACTGTTGGTAAAGCCAC
CATGGAAGACGCCAAAAACATAAAGAAAGGCCCGGCGCCATTCTATCCGCTGGAAGATGGAACCGCTGGA
GAGCAACTGCATAAGGCTATGAAGAGATACGCCCTGGTTCCTGGAACAATTGCTTTTACAGATGCACATA
TCGAGGTGGACATCACTTACGCTGAGTACTTCGAAATGTCCGTTCGGTTGGCAGAAGCTATGAAACGATA
TGGGCTGAATACAAATCACAGAATCGTCGTATGCAGTGAAAACTCTCTTCAATTCTTTATGCCGGTGTTG
GGCGCGTTATTTATCGGAGTTGCAGTTGCGCCCGCGAACGACATTTATAATGAACGTGAATTGCTCAACA
GTATGGGCATTTCGCAGCCTACCGTGGTGTTCGTTTCCAAAAAGGGGTTGCAAAAAATTTTGAACGTGCA
AAAAAAGCTCCCAATCATCCAAAAAATTATTATCATGGATTCTAAAACGGATTACCAGGGATTTCAGTCG
ATGTACACGTTCGTCACATCTCATCTACCTCCCGGTTTTAATGAATACGATTTTGTGCCAGAGTCCTTCG
ATAGGGACAAGACAATTGCACTGATCATGAACTCCTCTGGATCTACTGGTCTGCCTAAAGGTGTCGCTCT
GCCTCATAGAACTGCCTGCGTGAGATTCTCGCATGCCAGAGATCCTATTTTTGGCAATCAAATCATTCCG
GATACTGCGATTTTAAGTGTTGTTCCATTCCATCACGGTTTTGGAATGTTTACTACACTCGGATATTTGA
TATGTGGATTTCGAGTCGTCTTAATGTATAGATTTGAAGAAGAGCTGTTTCTGAGGAGCCTTCAGGATTA
CAAGATTCAAAGTGCGCTGCTGGTGCCAACCCTATTCTCCTTCTTCGCCAAAAGCACTCTGATTGACAAA
TACGATTTATCTAATTTACACGAAATTGCTTCTGGTGGCGCTCCCCTCTCTAAGGAAGTCGGGGAAGCGG
TTGCCAAGAGGTTCCATCTGCCAGGTATCAGGCAAGGATATGGGCTCACTGAGACTACATCAGCTATTCT
GATTACACCCGAGGGGGATGATAAACCGGGCGCGGTCGGTAAAGTTGTTCCATTTTTTGAAGCGAAGGTT
GTGGATCTGGATACCGGGAAAACGCTGGGCGTTAATCAAAGAGGCGAACTGTGTGTGAGAGGTCCTATGA
TTATGTCCGGTTATGTAAACAATCCGGAAGCGACCAACGCCTTGATTGACAAGGATGGATGGCTACATTC
TGGAGACATAGCTTACTGGGACGAAGACGAACACTTCTTCATCGTTGACCGCCTGAAGTCTCTGATTAAG
TACAAAGGCTATCAGGTGGCTCCCGCTGAATTGGAATCCATCTTGCTCCAACACCCCAACATCTTCGACG
CAGGTGTCGCAGGTCTTCCCGACGATGACGCCGGTGAACTTCCCGCCGCCGTTGTTGTTTTGGAGCACGG
AAAGACGATGACGGAAAAAGAGATCGTGGATTACGTCGCCAGTCAAGTAACAACCGCGAAAAAGTTGCGC
GGAGGAGTTGTGTTTGTGGACGAAGTACCGAAAGGTCTTACCGGAAAACTCGACGCAAGAAAAATCAGAG
AGATCCTCATAAAGGCCAAGAAGGGCGGAAAGATCGCCGTGTAATTCTAGAGCGGCCGCTTCGAGCAGAC
ATGATAAGATACATTGATGAGTTTGGACAAACCACAACTAGAATGCAGTGAAAAAAATGCTTTATTTGTG
AAATTTGTGATGCTATTGCTTTATTTGTAACCATTATAAGCTGCAATAAACAAGTTAACAACAACAATTG
CATTCATTTTATGTTTCAGGTTCAGGGGGAGGTGTGGGAGGTTTTTTAAAGCAAGTAAAACCTCTACAAA
TGTGGTAAAATCGATAAGGATCCAGGTGGCACTTTTCGGGGAAATGTGCGCGGAACCCCTATTTGTTTAT
TTTTCTAAATACATTCAAATATGTATCCGCTCATGAGACAATAACCCTGATAAATGCTTCAATAATATTG
AAAAAGGAAGAGTATGAGTATTCAACATTTCCGTGTCGCCCTTATTCCCTTTTTTGCGGCATTTTGCCTT
CCTGTTTTTGCTCACCCAGAAACGCTGGTGAAAGTAAAAGATGCTGAAGATCAGTTGGGTGCACGAGTGG
GTTACATCGAACTGGATCTCAACAGCGGTAAGATCCTTGAGAGTTTTCGCCCCGAAGAACGTTTTCCAAT
GATGAGCACTTTTAAAGTTCTGCTATGTGGCGCGGTATTATCCCGTATTGACGCCGGGCAAGAGCAACTC
GGTCGCCGCATACACTATTCTCAGAATGACTTGGTTGAGTACTCACCAGTCACAGAAAAGCATCTTACGG
ATGGCATGACAGTAAGAGAATTATGCAGTGCTGCCATAACCATGAGTGATAACACTGCGGCCAACTTACT
TCTGACAACGATCGGAGGACCGAAGGAGCTAACCGCTTTTTTGCACAACATGGGGGATCATGTAACTCGC
CTTGATCGTTGGGAACCGGAGCTGAATGAAGCCATACCAAACGACGAGCGTGACACCACGATGCCTGTAG
CAATGGCAACAACGTTGCGCAAACTATTAACTGGCGAACTACTTACTCTAGCTTCCCGGCAACAATTAAT
AGACTGGATGGAGGCGGATAAAGTTGCAGGACCACTTCTGCGCTCGGCCCTTCCGGCTGGCTGGTTTATT
GCTGATAAATCTGGAGCCGGTGAGCGTGGGTCTCGCGGTATCATTGCAGCACTGGGGCCAGATGGTAAGC
CCTCCCGTATCGTAGTTATCTACACGACGGGGAGTCAGGCAACTATGGATGAACGAAATAGACAGATCGC
TGAGATAGGTGCCTCACTGATTAAGCATTGGTAACTGTCAGACCAAGTTTACTCATATATACTTTAGATT
GATTTAAAACTTCATTTTTAATTTAAAAGGATCTAGGTGAAGATCCTTTTTGATAATCTCATGACCAAAA
TCCCTTAACGTGAGTTTTCGTTCCACTGAGCGTCAGACCCCGTAGAAAAGATCAAAGGATCTTCTTGAGA
TCCTTTTTTTCTGCGCGTAATCTGCTGCTTGCAAACAAAAAAACCACCGCTACCAGCGGTGGTTTGTTTG
CCGGATCAAGAGCTACCAACTCTTTTTCCGAAGGTAACTGGCTTCAGCAGAGCGCAGATACCAAATACTG
TTCTTCTAGTGTAGCCGTAGTTAGGCCACCACTTCAAGAACTCTGTAGCACCGCCTACATACCTCGCTCT
GCTAATCCTGTTACCAGTGGCTGCTGCCAGTGGCGATAAGTCGTGTCTTACCGGGTTGGACTCAAGACGA
TAGTTACCGGATAAGGCGCAGCGGTCGGGCTGAACGGGGGGTTCGTGCACACAGCCCAGCTTGGAGCGAA
CGACCTACACCGAACTGAGATACCTACAGCGTGAGCTATGAGAAAGCGCCACGCTTCCCGAAGGGAGAAA
GGCGGACAGGTATCCGGTAAGCGGCAGGGTCGGAACAGGAGAGCGCACGAGGGAGCTTCCAGGGGGAAAC
GCCTGGTATCTTTATAGTCCTGTCGGGTTTCGCCACCTCTGACTTGAGCGTCGATTTTTGTGATGCTCGT
CAGGGGGGCGGAGCCTATGGAAAAACGCCAGCAACGCGGCCTTTTTACGGTTCCTGGCCTTTTGCTGGCC
TTTTGCTCACATGGCTCGAC
Features (pLannotate 1.2.2; 7 found; start..end, strand, type, name):
     62..419     +  promoter       SV40 promoter: SV40 enhancer and early promoter
    702..2354    +  CDS            luciferase: firefly luciferase; luc+; enhanced luc+ version of the luciferase gene
   2385..2506    -  polyA_signal   SV40 poly(A) signal: SV40 polyadenylation signal
   2529..2597    -  CDS            large T antigen (fragment): large T antigen from SV40 (simian virus 40)
   2639..2743    +  promoter       AmpR promoter: bla
   2744..3604    +  CDS            AmpR: β-lactamase; bla; confers resistance to ampicillin, carbenicillin, and related antibiotics
   3775..4363    +  rep_origin     ori: high-copy-number ColE1/pMB1/pBR322/pUC origin of replication
