[The description below was written by a language model from this plasmid's Addgene catalogue record and pLannotate feature annotations shown in this document.]
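Description:
pFL-SV40-Rac1 5'-UTR is a 4,430 bp mammalian expression reporter plasmid built on the pFL-SV40 backbone, designed to measure how the 5' untranslated region of human RAC1 mRNA influences translation. It is propagated in E. coli through a high-copy ColE1/pUC-type origin of replication and selected with ampicillin via a β-lactamase (AmpR) gene driven by its own bla promoter. No mammalian selection marker is annotated, which is consistent with use in transient transfection.

The reporter cassette begins with the SV40 enhancer and early promoter, which provides constitutive transcription in mammalian cells, followed by the firefly luciferase coding sequence in its enhanced luc+ form and an SV40 polyadenylation signal. The poly(A) signal and an adjacent short fragment of SV40 large T antigen are annotated on the opposite strand; the T antigen fragment is a remnant of the viral region carrying the signal and is not an expressed gene. The 241 bp human RAC1 5'-UTR insert is not itself annotated in the feature table, but an unannotated gap of roughly 280 bp lies between the promoter and the luciferase start, which fits the expected position of the insert, so that the transcript would carry the RAC1 leader directly upstream of the luciferase open reading frame.

Because transcription is driven by a heterologous viral promoter, differences in luciferase output relative to a control reporter lacking the insert can be attributed largely to the 5'-UTR's effect on translation efficiency. The associated publication concerns the role of the RNA helicase DDX3 in translational control of inflammation, indicating that the construct was used to test whether translation directed by the RAC1 5'-UTR depends on DDX3.
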