Addgene plasmid #115354: pFL-SV40-Rac1 5'-UTR
Purpose: firefly luciferase (Fluc) reporter containing the 5’-UTR of Rac1
Depositing lab: Ming-Chih Lai. Depositing organization: Chang Gung University. Publication: DDX3 Participates in Translational Control of Inflammation Induced by Infections and Injuries. Ku YC, Lai MH, Lo CC, Cheng YC, Qiu JT, Tarn WY, Lai MC. Mol Cell Biol. 2018 Dec 11;39(1). pii: MCB.00285-18. doi: 10.1128/MCB.00285-18. Print 2019 Jan 1. PubMed 30373933.
Backbone
  Vector backbone: pFL-SV40
  Total vector size (bp): 4430
  Vector type: Mammalian Expression, Luciferase
Growth in bacteria
  Bacterial resistance: Ampicillin, 100 μg/mL
  Growth temperature: 37°C
  Growth strain: DH5alpha
  Copy number: Unknown
Gene/Insert
  Gene/Insert name: Rac1 5'-UTR
  Species: H. sapiens (human)
  Insert size (bp): 241
  Entrez Gene: RAC1 (a.k.a. MIG5, MRD48, Rac-1, TC-25, p21-Rac1)
Terms and licenses: Academic/Nonprofit Terms; Industry Terms: Not Available to Industry
How to cite: pFL-SV40-Rac1 5'-UTR was a gift from Ming-Chih Lai (Addgene plasmid # 115354 ; http://n2t.net/addgene:115354 ; RRID:Addgene_115354)
